Addgene plasmid #246347: LentiX_EF1a-VP16-ZF37-2A-mCherry-BGH_pKG2943
Purpose: ZFa Lentivirus expressing VP16-ZF37-2A-mCherry from the EF1a promoter
Depositing lab: Kate Galloway. Depositing organization: Massachusetts Institute of Technology. Publication: Programmable promoter editing for precise control of transgene expression. Kabaria SR, Bae Y, Ehmann ME, Lende-Dorn BA, Beitz AM, Peterman EL, Love KS, Ploessl DS, Galloway KE. Nat Biotechnol. 2025 Oct 13. doi: 10.1038/s41587-025-02854-y. PubMed 41083901.
Backbone
  Vector backbone: pLentiX1
  Backbone manufacturer: Addgene #17297
  Vector type: Lentiviral, Synthetic Biology
Growth in bacteria
  Bacterial resistance: Ampicillin, 100 μg/mL
  Growth temperature: 30°C
  Growth strain: NEB Stable
  Copy number: High Copy
Gene/Insert
  Gene/Insert name: VP16-ZF37-2A-mCherry
  Species: Synthetic
  Mutation: none
  Cloning method: Golden Gate
Resource information
  A portion of this plasmid was derived from a plasmid made by: Addgene #138759
Terms and licenses: Academic/Nonprofit Terms; Industry Terms: Not Available to Industry
Depositor comments: Please visit https://doi.org/10.1101/2024.06.19.599813 for bioRxiv preprint.
How to cite: LentiX_EF1a-VP16-ZF37-2A-mCherry-BGH_pKG2943 was a gift from Kate Galloway (Addgene plasmid # 246347 ; http://n2t.net/addgene:246347 ; RRID:Addgene_246347)
