[The description below was written by a language model from this plasmid's Addgene catalogue record and pLannotate feature annotations shown in this document.]
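Description:
LentiX_EF1a-VP16-ZF37-2A-mCherry-BGH_pKG2943 is an 8.5 kb lentiviral transfer plasmid built on the pLentiX1 backbone by Golden Gate assembly, designed to deliver a synthetic zinc-finger transcriptional activator (ZFa) into mammalian cells. In bacteria it replicates from a high-copy ColE1/pUC-type origin and is selected with ampicillin through the AmpR β-lactamase gene. An f1 origin, residual lac/lacZα elements and T3/T7 promoters are carried over from the cloning backbone. The viral portion has a third-generation layout: an RSV promoter drives a truncated HIV-1 5' LTR, followed by the Ψ packaging signal with a gag fragment, the Rev response element for Rev-dependent export of the genomic RNA, and the cPPT/CTS. The downstream LTR is also annotated as truncated and is followed by an SV40 poly(A) signal and SV40 origin.

The payload sits between the cPPT and the 3' LTR. The human EF-1α promoter with its intron A drives constitutive expression of a single open reading frame encoding the herpes simplex VP16 activation domain fused to the synthetic zinc-finger DNA-binding domain ZF37, linked by a 2A self-cleaving peptide to mCherry, so that red fluorescence reports activator expression as a separate protein. The annotation also detects a FLAG epitope fragment upstream of VP16 and an SV40 nuclear localization signal after mCherry. The ZF37 and 2A segments themselves are not annotated, but they correspond to the gap between VP16 and mCherry. A bGH polyadenylation signal terminates the cassette. A short hit to a TRE3GV promoter fragment just after the intron is probably a shared leader or junction sequence rather than a functional Tet-responsive element. The construct is intended for synthetic biology work in which the ZF37 activator drives cognate synthetic promoters to control transgene expression.
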