Features (pLannotate 1.2.2; 31 found; start..end, strand, type, name):
      1..589     +  rep_origin     ori: high-copy-number ColE1/pMB1/pBR322/pUC origin of replication
    772..864     +  CDS            lacI (fragment): lac repressor; lacI; The lac repressor binds to the lac operator to inhibit transcription in E. coli. This inhibition can be relieved by adding lactose or isopropyl-β-D-thiogalactopyranoside (IPTG).
    877..898     +  protein_bind   CAP binding site: CAP binding activates transcription in the presence of cAMP. E. coli catabolite activator protein
    913..943     +  promoter       lac promoter: promoter for the E. coli lac operon
    951..967     +  protein_bind   lac operator: The lac repressor binds to the lac operator to inhibit transcription in E. coli. This inhibition can be relieved by adding lactose or isopropyl-β-D-thiogalactopyranoside (IPTG). lac repressor encoded by lacI
   1012..1030    +  promoter       T3 promoter: promoter for bacteriophage T3 RNA polymerase
   1058..1284    +  promoter       RSV promoter: Rous sarcoma virus enhancer/promoter
   1285..1465    +  LTR            5' LTR (truncated): truncated 5' long terminal repeat (LTR) from HIV-1
   1512..1637    +  misc_feature   HIV-1 Ψ: packaging signal of human immunodeficiency virus type 1
   1621..1984    +  CDS            HIV-1 gag (fragment): gag protein from human immunodeficiency virus 1; gag
   2130..2363    +  misc_feature   RRE: The Rev response element (RRE) of HIV-1 allows for Rev-dependent mRNA export from the nucleus to the cytoplasm.
   2740..2840    +  CDS            Rev (fragment): human immunodeficiency virus 1 (HIV-1) Rev protein; rev; enhances nuclear export of unspliced and incompletely spliced viral mRNAs
   2859..2975    +  misc_feature   cPPT/CTS: central polypurine tract and central termination sequence of HIV-1
   3020..3231    +  promoter       EF-1α core promoter: core promoter for human elongation factor EF-1α
   3232..3345    +  intron         EF-1α intron A (fragment): intron upstream of the start codon of human EF-1α
   3971..4174    +  intron         EF-1α intron A: truncated intron upstream of the start codon of human EF-1α
   4183..4217    +  promoter       TRE3GV promoter (fragment): 3rd-generation Tet-responsive promoter that can be activated by binding of Tet-On® 3G, optimized for retroviral and lentiviral vectors
   4296..4319    +  CDS            3xFLAG (fragment): three tandem FLAG® epitope tags
   4383..4616    +  CDS            VP16_HHV11 (fragment): Experimental evidence at protein level: Swiss-Prot protein existence level 1. May play a role in the aggregation of tegument proteins around nucleocapsids during virus morphogenesis. From Human herpesvirus 1 (strain 17) (HHV-1) (Human herpes simplex virus 1).
   4968..5675    +  CDS            mCherry: mCherry is a basic (constitutively fluorescent) red fluorescent protein published in 2004, derived from Discosoma sp.. It is reported to be a very rapidly-maturing monomer with low acid sensitivity.
   5682..5702    +  CDS            SV40 NLS: nuclear localization signal of SV40 (simian virus 40) large T antigen
   5717..5941    +  polyA_signal   bGH poly(A) signal: bovine growth hormone polyadenylation signal
   5963..6100    +  CDS            nef (fragment): NEF_HV1LA - Experimental evidence at protein level: Swiss-Prot protein existence level 1. Extracellular Nef protein targets CD4(+) T-lymphocytes for apoptosis by interacting with CXCR4 surface receptors. From Human immunodeficiency virus type 1 group M subtype B (isolate Lai) (HIV-1).
   6086..6266    +  LTR            5' LTR (truncated): truncated 5' long terminal repeat (LTR) from HIV-1
   6338..6459    +  polyA_signal   SV40 poly(A) signal: SV40 polyadenylation signal
   6499..6634    +  rep_origin     SV40 ori: SV40 origin of replication
   6655..6673    -  promoter       T7 promoter: promoter for bacteriophage T7 RNA polymerase
   6681..6836    +  CDS            lacZα (fragment): LacZα fragment of β-galactosidase; lacZ fragment
   6841..7269    +  rep_origin     f1 ori (sequence partly withheld): f1 bacteriophage origin of replication; arrow indicates direction of (+) strand synthesis
   7322..7426    +  promoter       AmpR promoter: bla
   7427..8287    +  CDS            AmpR: β-lactamase; bla; confers resistance to ampicillin, carbenicillin, and related antibiotics
>Addgene plasmid #246347 | LentiX_EF1a-VP16-ZF37-2A-mCherry-BGH_pKG2943 | addgene full sequence | sequence record 491520 | Addgene NGS Result
TTGAGATCCTTTTTTTCTGCGCGTAATCTGCTGCTTGCAAACAAAAAAACCACCGCTACCAGCGGTGGTT
TGTTTGCCGGATCAAGAGCTACCAACTCTTTTTCCGAAGGTAACTGGCTTCAGCAGAGCGCAGATACCAA
ATACTGTTCTTCTAGTGTAGCCGTAGTTAGGCCACCACTTCAAGAACTCTGTAGCACCGCCTACATACCT
CGCTCTGCTAATCCTGTTACCAGTGGCTGCTGCCAGTGGCGATAAGTCGTGTCTTACCGGGTTGGACTCA
AGACGATAGTTACCGGATAAGGCGCAGCGGTCGGGCTGAACGGGGGGTTCGTGCACACAGCCCAGCTTGG
AGCGAACGACCTACACCGAACTGAGATACCTACAGCGTGAGCTATGAGAAAGCGCCACGCTTCCCGAAGG
GAGAAAGGCGGACAGGTATCCGGTAAGCGGCAGGGTCGGAACAGGAGAGCGCACGAGGGAGCTTCCAGGG
GGAAACGCCTGGTATCTTTATAGTCCTGTCGGGTTTCGCCACCTCTGACTTGAGCGTCGATTTTTGTGAT
GCTCGTCAGGGGGGCGGAGCCTATGGAAAAACGCCAGCAACGCGGCCTTTTTACGGTTCCTGGCCTTTTG
CTGGCCTTTTGCTCACATGTTCTTTCCTGCGTTATCCCCTGATTCTGTGGATAACCGTATTACCGCCTTT
GAGTGAGCTGATACCGCTCGCCGCAGCCGAACGACCGAGCGCAGCGAGTCAGTGAGCGAGGAAGCGGAAG
AGCGCCCAATACGCAAACCGCCTCTCCCCGCGCGTTGGCCGATTCATTAATGCAGCTGGCACGACAGGTT
TCCCGACTGGAAAGCGGGCAGTGAGCGCAACGCAATTAATGTGAGTTAGCTCACTCATTAGGCACCCCAG
GCTTTACACTTTATGCTTCCGGCTCGTATGTTGTGTGGAATTGTGAGCGGATAACAATTTCACACAGGAA
ACAGCTATGACCATGATTACGCCAAGCGCGCAATTAACCCTCACTAAAGGGAACAAAAGCTGGAGCTGCA
AGCTTAATGTAGTCTTATGCAATACTCTTGTAGTCTTGCAACATGGTAACGATGAGTTAGCAACATGCCT
TACAAGGAGAGAAAAAGCACCGTGCATGCCGATTGGTGGAAGTAAGGTGGTACGATCGTGCCTTATTAGG
AAGGCAACAGACGGGTCTGACATGGATTGGACGAACCACTGAATTGCCGCATTGCAGAGATATTGTATTT
AAGTGCCTAGCTCGATACATAAACGGGTCTCTCTGGTTAGACCAGATCTGAGCCTGGGAGCTCTCTGGCT
AACTAGGGAACCCACTGCTTAAGCCTCAATAAAGCTTGCCTTGAGTGCTTCAAGTAGTGTGTGCCCGTCT
GTTGTGTGACTCTGGTAACTAGAGATCCCTCAGACCCTTTTAGTCAGTGTGGAAAATCTCTAGCAGTGGC
GCCCGAACAGGGACTTGAAAGCGAAAGGGAAACCAGAGGAGCTCTCTCGACGCAGGACTCGGCTTGCTGA
AGCGCGCACGGCAAGAGGCGAGGGGCGGCGACTGGTGAGTACGCCAAAAATTTTGACTCGCGGAGGCTAG
AAGGAGAGAGATGGGTGCGAGAGCGTCAGTATTAAGCGGGGGAGAATTAGATCGCGATGGGAAAAAATTC
GGTTAAGGCCAGGGGGAAAGAAAAAATATAAATTAAAACATATAGTATGGGCAAGCAGGGAGCTAGAACG
ATTCGCAGTTAATCCTGGCCTGTTAGAAACATCAGAAGGCTGTAGACAAATACTGGGACAGCTACAACCA
TCCCTTCAGACAGGATCAGAAGAACTTAGATCATTATATAATACAGTAGCAACCCTCTATTGTGTGCATC
AAAGGATAGAGATAAAAGACACCAAGGAAGCTTTAGACAAGATAGAGGAAGAGCAAAACAAAAGTAAGAC
CACCGCACAGCAAGCGGCCGCTGATCTTCAGACCTGGAGGAGGAGATATGAGGGACAATTGGAGAAGTGA
ATTATATAAATATAAAGTAGTAAAAATTGAACCATTAGGAGTAGCACCCACCAAGGCAAAGAGAAGAGTG
GTGCAGAGAGAAAAAAGAGCAGTGGGAATAGGAGCTTTGTTCCTTGGGTTCTTGGGAGCAGCAGGAAGCA
CTATGGGCGCAGCGTCAATGACGCTGACGGTACAGGCCAGACAATTATTGTCTGGTATAGTGCAGCAGCA
GAACAATTTGCTGAGGGCTATTGAGGCGCAACAGCATCTGTTGCAACTCACAGTCTGGGGCATCAAGCAG
CTCCAGGCAAGAATCCTGGCTGTGGAAAGATACCTAAAGGATCAACAGCTCCTGGGGATTTGGGGTTGCT
CTGGAAAACTCATTTGCACCACTGCTGTGCCTTGGAATGCTAGTTGGAGTAATAAATCTCTGGAACAGAT
TTGGAATCACACGACCTGGATGGAGTGGGACAGAGAAATTAACAATTACACAAGCTTAATACACTCCTTA
ATTGAAGAATCGCAAAACCAGCAAGAAAAGAATGAACAAGAATTATTGGAATTAGATAAATGGGCAAGTT
TGTGGAATTGGTTTAACATAACAAATTGGCTGTGGTATATAAAATTATTCATAATGATAGTAGGAGGCTT
GGTAGGTTTAAGAATAGTTTTTGCTGTACTTTCTATAGTGAATAGAGTTAGGCAGGGATATTCACCATTA
TCGTTTCAGACCCACCTCCCAACCCCGAGGGGACCCGACAGGCCCGAAGGAATAGAAGAAGAAGGTGGAG
AGAGAGACAGAGACAGATCCATTCGATTAGTGAACGGATCTCGACGGTATCGGTTAACTTTTAAAAGAAA
AGGGGGGATTGGGGGGTACAGTGCAGGGGAAAGAATAGTAGACATAATAGCAACAGACATACAAACTAAA
GAATTACAAAAACAAATTACAAAATTCAAAATTTTATCGTCCAGTGTGGTGGCTACTTACTGCTCCGGTG
CCCGTCAGTGGGCAGAGCGCACATCGCCCACAGTCCCCGAGAAGTTGGGGGGAGGGGTCGGCAATTGAAC
CGGTGCCTAGAGAAGGTGGCGCGGGGTAAACTGGGAAAGTGATGTCGTGTACTGGCTCCGCCTTTTTCCC
GAGGGTGGGGGAGAACCGTATATAAGTGCAGTAGTCGCCGTGAACGTTCTTTTTCGCAACGGGTTTGCCG
CCAGAACACAGGTAAGTGCCGTGTGTGGTTCCCGCGGGCCTGGCCTCTTTACGGGTTATGGCCCTTGCGT
GCCTTGAATTACTTCCACGCCCCTGGCTGCAGTACGTGATTCTTGATCCCGAGCTTCGGGTTGGAAGTGG
GTGGGAGAGTTCGAGGCCTTGCGCTTAAGGAGCCCCTTCGCCTCGTGCTTGAGTTGAGGCCTGGCTTGGG
CGCTGGGGCCGCCGCGTGCGAATCTGGTGGCACCTTCGCGCCTGTCTCGCTGCTTTCGATAAGTCTCTAG
CCATTTAAAATTTTTGATGACCTGCTGCGACGCTTTTTTTCTGGCAAGATAGTCTTGTAAATGCGGGCCA
AGATCTGCACACTGGTATTTCGGTTTTTGGGGCCGCGGGCGGCGACGGGGCCCGTGCGTCCCAGCGCACA
TGTTCGGCGAGGCGGGGCCTGCGAGCGCGGCCACCGAGAATCGGACGGGGGTAGTCTCAAGCTGGCCGGC
CTGCTCTGGTGCCTGGCCTCGCGCCGCCGTGTATCGCCCCGCCCTGGGCGGCAAGGCTGGCCCGGTCGGC
ACCAGTTGCGTGAGCGGAAAGATGGCCGCTTCCCGGCCCTGCTGCAGGGAGCTCAAAATGGAGGACGCGG
CGCTCGGGAGAGCGGGCGGGTGAGTCACCCACACAAAGGAAAAGGGCCTTTCCGTCCTCAGCCGTCGCTT
CATGTGACTCCACGGAGTACCGGGCGCCGTCCAGGCACCTCGATTAGTTCTCGAGCTTTTGGAGTACGTC
GTCTTTAGGTTGGGGGGAGGGGTTTTATGCGATGGAGTTTCCCCACACTGAGTGGGTGGAGACTGAAGTT
AGGCCAGCTTGGCACTTGATGTAATTCTCCTTGGAATTTGCCCTTTTTGAGTTTGGATCTTGGTTCATTC
TCAAGCCTCAGACAGTGGTTCAAAGTTTTTTTCTTCCATTTCAGGTGTCGTGAGAGCTCGTTTAGTGAAC
CGTCAGATCGCCTGGAGACGCCATCCACGCTGTAATGAGCCACCGCCACCATGGATTATAAGGATCACGA
TGGCGACTACAAGGACCACGATATTGACTACAAAGACGATGACGATAAAATGGCTCCTAAGAAAAAGCGC
AAAGTCGGTATCCATGGCGTTCCCGTCGACGGTGGACTGCAGGCCCCACCAACCGATGTTTCTTTAGGTG
ATGAGTTACATTTGGACGGTGAGGACGTAGCTATGGCACATGCAGATGCCTTAGACGATTTTGACTTGGA
TATGTTAGGAGATGGAGATTCACCAGGACCTGGTTTCACACCACACGATTCAGCTCCATACGGTGCTTTG
GACATGGCCGATTTCGAATTTGAACAGATGTTTACTGATGCCTTGGGTATAGACGAATACGGTGGTGGAG
CTAGACCCGGGGAGCGCCCCTTCCAGTGTCGCATTTGCATGCGGAACTTTTCGAGAAATTTCATTTTGCA
AAGACATACCCGTACTCATACCGGTGAAAAACCGTTTCAGTGTCGGATCTGTATGCGAAATTTCTCCGAT
AGAGCTAATTTGAGGAGGCATCTGCGTACGCACACCGGCGAGAAGCCATTCCAATGCCGAATATGCATGC
GCAACTTCAGTAGACATGATCAATTGACTAGACACCTAAAAACCCACCTGAGAGGATCTGGAAGCGGAGC
TACTAACTTCAGCCTGCTGAAGCAGGCTGGAGACGTGGAGGAGAACCCTGGACCTGCACCAGGAAGTATG
GTGAGCAAGGGCGAGGAGGATAACATGGCCATCATCAAGGAGTTCATGCGCTTCAAGGTGCACATGGAGG
GCTCCGTGAACGGCCACGAGTTCGAGATCGAGGGCGAGGGCGAGGGCCGCCCCTACGAGGGCACCCAGAC
CGCCAAGCTGAAGGTGACCAAGGGTGGCCCCCTGCCCTTCGCCTGGGACATCCTGTCCCCTCAGTTCATG
TACGGCTCCAAGGCCTACGTGAAGCACCCCGCCGACATCCCCGACTACTTGAAGCTGTCCTTCCCCGAGG
GCTTCAAGTGGGAGCGCGTGATGAACTTCGAGGACGGCGGCGTGGTGACCGTGACCCAGGACTCCTCCCT
GCAGGACGGCGAGTTCATCTACAAGGTGAAGCTGCGCGGCACCAACTTCCCCTCCGACGGCCCCGTAATG
CAGAAGAAGACCATGGGCTGGGAGGCCTCCTCCGAGCGGATGTACCCCGAGGACGGCGCCCTGAAGGGCG
AGATCAAGCAGAGGCTGAAGCTGAAGGACGGCGGCCACTACGACGCTGAGGTCAAGACCACCTACAAGGC
CAAGAAGCCCGTGCAGCTGCCCGGCGCCTACAACGTCAACATCAAGTTGGACATCACCTCCCACAACGAG
GACTACACCATCGTGGAACAGTACGAACGCGCCGAGGGCCGCCACTCCACCGGCGGCATGGACGAGCTGT
ACAAGCAATTGCCAAAAAAGAAGAGAAAGGTATAACAACGTTGCACCTGTGCCTTCTAGTTGCCAGCCAT
CTGTTGTTTGCCCCTCCCCCGTGCCTTCCTTGACCCTGGAAGGTGCCACTCCCACTGTCCTTTCCTAATA
AAATGAGGAAATTGCATCGCATTGTCTGAGTAGGTGTCATTCTATTCTGGGGGGTGGGGTGGGGCAGGAC
AGCAAGGGGGAGGATTGGGAAGACAATAGCAGGCATGCTGGGGATGCGGTGGGCTCTATGGCGCTCGCTG
ATATAGGGCCCGGTACCTTTAAGACCAATGACTTACAAGGCAGCTGTAGATCTTAGCCACTTTTTAAAAG
AAAAGGGGGGACTGGAAGGGCTAGCTCACTCCCAACGAAGACAAGATCTGCTTTTTGCTTGTACTGGGTC
TCTCTGGTTAGACCAGATCTGAGCCTGGGAGCTCTCTGGCTAACTAGGGAACCCACTGCTTAAGCCTCAA
TAAAGCTTGCCTTGAGTGCTTCAAGTAGTGTGTGCCCGTCTGTTGTGTGACTCTGGTAACTAGAGATCCC
TCAGACCCTTTTAGTCAGTGTGGAAAATCTCTAGCAGTAGTAGTTCATGTCATCTTATTATTCAGTATTT
ATAACTTGCAAAGAAATGAATATCAGAGAGTGAGAGGAACTTGTTTATTGCAGCTTATAATGGTTACAAA
TAAAGCAATAGCATCACAAATTTCACAAATAAAGCATTTTTTTCACTGCATTCTAGTTGTGGTTTGTCCA
AACTCATCAATGTATCTTATCATGTCTGGCTCTAGCTATCCCGCCCCTAACTCCGCCCATCCCGCCCCTA
ACTCCGCCCAGTTCCGCCCATTCTCCGCCCCATGGCTGACTAATTTTTTTTATTTATGCAGAGGCCGAGG
CCGCCTCGGCCTCTGAGCTATTCCAGAAGTAGTGAGGAGGCTTTTTTGGAGGCCTAGGGACGTACCCAAT
TCGCCCTATAGTGAGTCGTATTACGCGCGCTCACTGGCCGTCGTTTTACAACGTCGTGACTGGGAAAACC
CTGGCGTTACCCAACTTAATCGCCTTGCAGCACATCCCCCTTTCGCCAGCTGGCGTAATAGCGAAGAGGC
CCGCACCGATCGCCCTTCCCAACAGTTGCGCAGCCTGAATGGCGAATGGG
[124 nt withheld, positions 6841-6964]
C
[91 nt withheld, positions 6966-7056]
A
[49 nt withheld, positions 7058-7106]
CCTTTGACGTTGGAGTCCACGTTCTTT
[37 nt withheld, positions 7134-7170]
ACCCTATCTCGGTCTATTCTTTTGATTTATAAGGGATTTTGCCGATTTCGGCCTATTGGTTAAAAAATGA
GCTGATTTAACAAAAATTTAACGCGAATTTTAACAAAATATTAACGCTTACAATTTAGGTGGCACTTTTC
GGGGAAATGTGCGCGGAACCCCTATTTGTTTATTTTTCTAAATACATTCAAATATGTATCCGCTCATGAG
ACAATAACCCTGATAAATGCTTCAATAATATTGAAAAAGGAAGAGTATGAGTATTCAACATTTCCGTGTC
GCCCTTATTCCCTTTTTTGCGGCATTTTGCCTTCCTGTTTTTGCTCACCCAGAAACGCTGGTGAAAGTAA
AAGATGCTGAAGATCAGTTGGGTGCACGAGTGGGTTACATCGAACTGGATCTCAACAGCGGTAAGATCCT
TGAGAGTTTTCGCCCCGAAGAACGTTTTCCAATGATGAGCACTTTTAAAGTTCTGCTATGTGGCGCGGTA
TTATCCCGTATTGACGCCGGGCAAGAGCAACTCGGTCGCCGCATACACTATTCTCAGAATGACTTGGTTG
AGTACTCACCAGTCACAGAAAAGCATCTTACGGATGGCATGACAGTAAGAGAATTATGCAGTGCTGCCAT
AACCATGAGTGATAACACTGCGGCCAACTTACTTCTGACAACGATCGGAGGACCGAAGGAGCTAACCGCT
TTTTTGCACAACATGGGGGATCATGTAACTCGCCTTGATCGTTGGGAACCGGAGCTGAATGAAGCCATAC
CAAACGACGAGCGTGACACCACGATGCCTGTAGCAATGGCAACAACGTTGCGCAAACTATTAACTGGCGA
ACTACTTACTCTAGCTTCCCGGCAACAATTAATAGACTGGATGGAGGCGGATAAAGTTGCAGGACCACTT
CTGCGCTCGGCCCTTCCGGCTGGCTGGTTTATTGCTGATAAATCTGGAGCCGGTGAGCGTGGGTCTCGCG
GTATCATTGCAGCACTGGGGCCAGATGGTAAGCCCTCCCGTATCGTAGTTATCTACACGACGGGGAGTCA
GGCAACTATGGATGAACGAAATAGACAGATCGCTGAGATAGGTGCCTCACTGATTAAGCATTGGTAACTG
TCAGACCAAGTTTACTCATATATACTTTAGATTGATTTAAAACTTCATTTTTAATTTAAAAGGATCTAGG
TGAAGATCCTTTTTGATAATCTCATGACCAAAATCCCTTAACGTGAGTTTTCGTTCCACTGAGCGTCAGA
CCCCGTAGAAAAGATCAAAGGATCTTC
